>Addgene plasmid #226997 | AAVS1-TRE-U2AF2-TurboID-HA-rtTA | addgene full sequence | sequence record 451922 | Addgene NGS Result
AGCGCCCAATACGCAAACCGCCTCTCCCCGCGCGTTGGCCGATTCATTAATGCAGCTGGCACGACAGGTT
TCCCGACTGGAAAGCGGGCAGTGAGCGCAACGCAATTAATGTGAGTTAGCTCACTCATTAGGCACCCCAG
GCTTTACACTTTATGCTTCCGGCTCGTATGTTGTGTGGAATTGTGAGCGGATAACAATTTCACACAGGAA
ACAGCTATGACCATGATTACGCCAAGCTCAGAATTAACCCTCACTAAAGGGACTAGTCCTGCAGGTTTAA
ACGAATTCGCCCTTTGCTTTCTCTGACCAGCATTCTCTCCCCTGGGCCTGTGCCGCTTTCTGTCTGCAGC
TTGTGGCCTGGGTCACCTCTACGGCTGGCCCAGATCCTTCCCTGCCGCCTCCTTCAGGTTCCGTCTTCCT
CCACTCCCTCTTCCCCTTGCTCTCTGCTGTGTTGCTGCCCAAGGATGCTCTTTCCGGAGCACTTCCTTCT
CGGCGCTGCACCACGTGATGTCCTCTGAGCGGATCCTCCCCGTGTCTGGGTCCTCTCCGGGCATCTCTCC
TCCCTCACCCAACCCCATGCCGTCTTCACTCGCTGGGTTCCCTTTTCCTTCTCCTTCTGGGGCCTGTGCC
ATCTCTCGTTTCTTAGGATGGCCTTCTCCGACGGATGTCTCCCTTGCGTCCCGCCTCCCCTTCTTGTAGG
CCTGCATCATCACCGTTTTTCTGGACAACCCCAAAGTACCCCGTCTCCCTGGCTTTAGCCACCTCTCCAT
CCTCTTGCTTTCTTTGCCTGGACACCCCGTTCTCCTGTGGATTCGGGTCACCTCTCACTCCTTTCATTTG
GGCAGCTCCCCTACCCCCCTTACCTCTCTAGTCTGTGCTAGCTCTTCCAGCCCCCTGTCATGGCATCTTC
CAGGGGTCCGAGAGCTCAGCTAGTCTTCTTCCTCCAACCCGGGCCCCTATGTCCACTTCAGGACAGCATG
TTTGCTGCCTCCAGGGATCCTGTGTCCCCGAGCTGGGACCACCTTATATTCCCAGGGCCGGTTAATGTGG
CTCTGGTTCTGGGTACTTTTATCTGTCCCCTCCACCCCACAGTGGGGCAAGCTTCTGACCTCTTCTCTTC
CTCCCACAGGGCCTCGAGAGATCTGGCAGCGGAGAGGGCAGAGGAAGTCTTCTAACATGCGGTGACGTGG
AGGAGAATCCCGGCCCTAGGCTCGAGATGACCGAGTACAAGCCCACGGTGCGCCTCGCCACCCGCGACGA
CGTCCCCAGGGCCGTACGCACCCTCGCCGCCGCGTTCGCCGACTACCCCGCCACGCGCCACACCGTCGAT
CCGGACCGCCACATCGAGCGGGTCACCGAGCTGCAAGAACTCTTCCTCACGCGCGTCGGGCTCGACATCG
GCAAGGTGTGGGTCGCGGACGACGGCGCCGCGGTGGCGGTCTGGACCACGCCGGAGAGCGTCGAAGCGGG
GGCGGTGTTCGCCGAGATCGGCCCGCGCATGGCCGAGTTGAGCGGTTCCCGGCTGGCCGCGCAGCAACAG
ATGGAAGGCCTCCTGGCGCCGCACCGGCCCAAGGAGCCCGCGTGGTTCCTGGCCACCGTCGGCGTCTCGC
CCGACCACCAGGGCAAGGGTCTGGGCAGCGCCGTCGTGCTCCCCGGAGTGGAGGCGGCCGAGCGCGCCGG
GGTGCCCGCCTTCCTGGAGACCTCCGCGCCCCGCAACCTCCCCTTCTACGAGCGGCTCGGCTTCACCGTC
ACCGCCGACGTCGAGGTGCCCGAAGGACCGCGCACCTGGTGCATGACCCGCAAGCCCGGTGCCTGATCTA
GAGGGCCCGTTTAAACCCGCTGATCAGCCTCGACTGTGCCTTCTAGTTGCCAGCCATCTGTTGTTTGCCC
CTCCCCCGTGCCTTCCTTGACCCTGGAAGGTGCCACTCCCACTGTCCTTTCCTAATAAAATGAGGAAATT
GCATCGCATTGTCTGAGTAGGTGTCATTCTATTCTGGGGGGTGGGGTGGGGCAGGACAGCAAGGGGGAGG
ATTGGGAAGACAATAGCAGGCATGCTGGGGATGCGGTGGGCTCTATGGGTCGACGACGCGTCCCCGAAAA
GTGCCACCTGACGTCTCCCTATCAGTGATAGAGAAGTCGACACGTCTCGAGCTCCCTATCAGTGATAGAG
AAGGTACGTCTAGAACGTCTCCCTATCAGTGATAGAGAAGTCGACACGTCTCGAGCTCCCTATCAGTGAT
AGAGAAGGTACGTCTAGAACGTCTCCCTATCAGTGATAGAGAAGTCGACACGTCTCGAGCTCCCTATCAG
TGATAGAGAAGGTACGTCTAGAACGTCTCCCTATCAGTGATAGAGAAGTCGACACGTCTCGAGCTCCCTA
TCAGTGATAGAGAAGGTACCCCCTATATAAGCAGAGCTCGTTTAGTGAACCGTCAGATCGCCTGGAGACG
CCATCCACGCTGTTTTGACCTCCATAGAAGACACCGGGACCGATCCAGCCTACCGGTATGTCGGACTTCG
ACGAGTTCGAGCGGCAGCTCAACGAGAATAAACAAGAGCGGGACAAGGAGAACCGGCATCGGAAGCGCAG
CCACAGCCGCTCTCGGAGCCGGGACCGCAAACGCCGGAGCCGGAGCCGCGACCGGCGCAACCGGGACCAG
CGGAGCGCCTCCCGGGACAGGCGACGACGCAGCAAACCTTTGACCAGAGGCGCTAAAGAGGAGCACGGTG
GACTGATTCGTTCCCCCCGCCACGAGAAGAAGAAGAAGGTCCGTAAATACTGGGACGTGCCACCCCCAGG
CTTTGAGCACATCACCCCAATGCAGTACAAGGCCATGCAAGCTGCGGGTCAGATTCCAGCCACTGCTCTT
CTCCCCACCATGACCCCTGACGGTCTGGCTGTGACCCCAACGCCGGTGCCCGTGGTCGGGAGCCAGATGA
CCAGACAAGCCCGGCGCCTCTACGTGGGCAACATCCCCTTTGGCATCACTGAGGAGGCCATGATGGATTT
CTTCAACGCCCAGATGCGCCTGGGGGGGCTGACCCAGGCCCCTGGCAACCCAGTGTTGGCTGTGCAGATT
AACCAGGACAAGAATTTTGCCTTTTTGGAGTTCCGCTCAGTGGACGAGACTACCCAGGCTATGGCCTTTG
ATGGCATCATCTTCCAGGGCCAGTCACTAAAGATCCGCAGGCCTCACGACTACCAGCCGCTTCCTGGCAT
GTCAGAGAACCCCTCCGTCTATGTGCCTGGGGTTGTGTCCACTGTGGTCCCCGACTCTGCCCACAAGCTG
TTCATCGGGGGCTTACCCAACTACCTGAACGATGACCAGGTCAAAGAGCTGCTGACATCCTTTGGGCCCC
TCAAGGCCTTCAACCTGGTCAAGGACAGTGCCACGGGGCTCTCCAAGGGCTACGCCTTCTGTGAGTACGT
GGACATCAACGTCACGGATCAGGCCATTGCGGGGCTGAACGGCATGCAGCTGGGGGATAAGAAGCTGCTG
GTCCAGAGGGCGAGTGTGGGAGCCAAGAATGCCACGCTGAGCACCATCAATCAGACGCCTGTGACCCTGC
AAGTGCCGGGCTTGATGAGCTCCCAGGTGCAGATGGGCGGCCACCCGACTGAGGTCCTGTGCCTCATGAA
CATGGTGCTGCCTGAGGAGCTGCTGGACGACGAGGAGTATGAGGAGATCGTGGAGGATGTGCGGGTCGAG
TGCAGCAAGTACGGGCTTGTCAAGTCCATCGAGATCCCCCGGCCTGTGGACGGCGTCGAGGTGCCCGGCT
GCGGAAAGATCTTTGTGGAGTTCACCTCTGTGTTTGACTGCCAGAAAGCCATGCAGGGCCTGACGGGCCG
CAAGTTCGCCAACAGAGTGGTTGTCACAAAATACTGTGACCCCGACTCTTATCACCGCCGGGACTTCTGG
TTCGAAAAGGACAACACGGTGCCCCTCAAGCTCATTGCACTCCTCGCAAACGGAGAGTTCCACAGCGGAG
AGCAACTCGGAGAGACGCTCGGAATGAGCCGCGCAGCAATTAACAAGCACATTCAAACGCTCCGCGACTG
GGGAGTGGACGTGTTCACGGTGCCCGGAAAGGGATACAGCCTCCCCGAGCCCATTCCCCTCCTCAACGCA
AAGCAAATTCTCGGACAACTCGACGGAGGAAGCGTGGCAGTGCTCCCCGTGGTGGACAGCACGAACCAAT
ACCTCCTCGACCGCATTGGAGAGCTCAAGAGCGGAGACGCATGCATTGCAGAGTACCAACAAGCAGGACG
CGGAAGCCGCGGACGCAAGTGGTTCAGCCCCTTCGGAGCAAACCTCTACCTCAGCATGTTCTGGCGCCTC
AAGCGCGGACCCGCAGCAATTGGACTCGGACCCGTGATTGGAATTGTGATGGCAGAGGCACTCCGCAAGC
TCGGAGCAGACAAGGTGCGCGTGAAGTGGCCCAACGACCTCTACCTCCAAGACCGCAAGCTCGCAGGTAT
TCTCGTGGAGCTCGCAGGAATTACGGGAGACGCAGCACAAATTGTGATTGGAGCAGGAATTAACGTGGCA
ATGCGCCGCGTGGAGGAGAGCGTGGTGAACCAAGGATGGATTACGCTCCAAGAGGCAGGAATTAACCTCG
ACCGCAACACGCTCGCAGCAACGCTCATTCGCGAGCTCCGCGCAGCACTCGAGCTCTTCGAGCAAGAGGG
ACTCGCACCCTACCTCCCCCGCTGGGAGAAGCTCGACAACTTCATTAACCGCCCCGTGAAGCTCATTATT
GGAGACAAGGAGATTTTCGGAATTAGCCGCGGAATTGACAAGCAAGGAGCACTCCTCCTCGAGCAAGACG
GAGTGATTAAGCCCTGGATGGGAGGAGAGATTAGCCTCCGCAGCGCAGAGAAGGCAAGCTACCCCTACGA
CGTGCCCGACTACGCATAATTAATTAATTCGAGCAGACATGATAAGATACATTGATGAGTTTGGACAAAC
CACAACTAGAATGCAGTGAAAAAAATGCTTTATTTGTGAAATTTGTGATGCTATTGCTTTATTTGTAACC
ATTATAAGCTGCAATAAACAAGTTAACAACAACAATTGCATTCATTTTATGTTTCAGGTTCAGGGGGAGA
TGTGGGAGGTTTTTTAAAGCAAGTAAAACCTCTACAAATGTGGTAGGCGCGCCCTAGTTATTAATAGTAA
TCAATTACGGGGTCATTAGTTCATAGCCCATATATGGAGTTCCGCGTTACATAACTTACGGTAAATGGCC
CGCCTGGCTGACCGCCCAACGACCCCCGCCCATTGACGTCAATAATGACGTATGTTCCCATAGTAACGCC
AATAGGGACTTTCCATTGACGTCAATGGGTGGAGTATTTACGGTAAACTGCCCACTTGGCAGTACATCAA
GTGTATCATATGCCAAGTACGCCCCCTATTGACGTCAATGACGGTAAATGGCCCGCCTGGCATTATGCCC
AGTACATGACCTTATGGGACTTTCCTACTTGGCAGTACATCTACGTATTAGTCATCGCTATTACCATGGT
CGAGGTGAGCCCCACGTTCTGCTTCACTCTCCCCATCTCCCCCCCCTCCCCACCCCCAATTTTGTATTTA
TTTATTTTTTAATTATTTTGTGCAGCGATGGGGGCGGGGGGGGGGGGGGGGGGCGCGCCGGGGGGGGGGG
GGGGGGGGGGGGGGGGGGGGGGGGSGRGGSGGRGRGGKGCGGCGGCAGCCAATCAGAGCGGCGCGCTCCG
AAAGTTTCCTTTTATGGCGAGGCGGCGGCGGCCCTATAAAAAGCGAAGCGCGCGGCGGGCGGGAGTCGCT
GCGCGCTGCCTTCGCCCCGTGCCCCGCTCCGCCGCCGCCTCGCGCCGCCCGCCCCGGCTCTGACTGACCG
CGTTACTCCCACAGGTGAGCGGGCGGGACGGCCCTTCTCCTCCGGGCTGTAATTAGCGCTTGGTTTAATG
ACGGCTTGTTTCTTTTCTGTGGCTGCGTGAAAGCCTTGAGGGGCTCCGGGAGGGCCCTTTGTGCGGGGGG
AGCGGCTCGGGGGGTGCGTGCGTGTGTGTGTGCGTGGGGAGCGCCGCGTGCGGCTCCGCGCTGCCCGGCG
GCTGTGAGCGCTGCGGGCGCGGCGCGGGGCTTTGTGCGCTCCGCAGTGTGCGCGAGGGGAGCGCGGCCGG
GGGCGGTGCCCCGCGGTGCGGGGGGGGCTGCGAGGGGAACAAAGGCTGCGTGCGGGGTGTGTGCGTGGGG
GGGTGAGCAGGGGGTGTGGGCGCGTCGGTCGGGCTGCAACCCCCCCTGCACCCCCCTCCCCGAGTTGCTG
AGCACGGCCCGGCTTCGGGTGCGGGGCTCCGTACGGGGCGTGGCGCGGGGCTCGCCGTGCCGGGCGGGGG
GTGGCGGCAGGKGGGGGTGCCGGGCGGGGCGGGGCCGCCYCGGGCCGGGGGGGGCKCGGGGGRGGGGCGC
GGCGGCCCCCGGAGCGCCGGCGGCTGTCGAGGCGCGGCGAGCCGCAGCCATTGCCTTTTATGGTAATCGT
GCGAGAGGGCGCAGGGACTTCCTTTGTCCCAAATCTGTGCGGAGCCGAAATCTGGGAGGCGCCGCCGCAC
CCCCTCTAGCGGGCGCGGGGCGAAGCGGTGCGGCGCCGGCAGGAAGGAAATGGGCGGGGAGGGCCTTCGT
GCGTCGCCGCGCCGCCGTCCCCTTCTCCCTCTCCAGCCTCGGGGCTGTCCGCGGGGGGACGGCTGCCTTC
GGGGGGGACGGGGCAGGGCGGGGTTCGGCTTCTGGCGTGTGACCGGCGGCTCTAGAGCCTCTGCTAACCA
TGTTCATGCCTTCTTCTTTTTCCTACAGCTCCTGGGCAACGTGCTGGTTATTGTGCTGTCTCATCATTTT
GGCAAAGAATTCCGCCACCATGTCTAGACTGGACAAGAGCAAAGTCATAAACGGCGCTCTGGAATTACTC
AATGGAGTCGGTATCGAAGGCCTGACGACAAGGAAACTCGCTCAAAAGCTGGGAGTTGAGCAGCCTACCC
TGTACTGGCACGTGAAGAACAAGCGGGCCCTGCTCGATGCCCTGCCAATCGAGATGCTGGACAGGCATCA
TACCCACTTCTGCCCCCTGGAAGGCGAGTCATGGCAAGACTTTCTGCGGAACAACGCCAAGTCATTCCGC
TGTGCTCTCCTCTCACATCGCGACGGGGCTAAAGTGCATCTCGGCACCCGCCCAACAGAGAAACAGTACG
AAACCCTGGAAAATCAGCTCGCGTTCCTGTGTCAGCAAGGCTTCTCCCTGGAGAACGCACTGTACGCTCT
GTCCGCCGTGGGCCACTTTACACTGGGCTGCGTATTGGAGGAACAGGAGCATCAAGTAGCAAAAGAGGAA
AGAGAGACACCTACCACCGATTCTATGCCCCCACTTCTGAGACAAGCAATTGAGCTGTTCGACCGGCAGG
GAGCCGAACCTGCCTTCCTTTTCGGCCTGGAACTAATCATATGTGGCCTGGAGAAACAGCTAAAGTGCGA
AAGCGGCGGGCCGGCCGACGCCCTTGACGATTTTGACTTAGACATGCTCCCAGCCGATGCCCTTGACGAC
TTTGACCTTGATATGCTGCCTGCTGACGCTCTTGACGATTTTGACCTTGACATGCTCCCCGGGTAAGATA
TCGCCGCTTCGAGCAGACATGATAAGATACATTGATGAGTTTGGACAAACCACAACTAGAATGCAGTGAA
AAAAATGCTTTATTTGTGAAATTTGTGATGCTATTGCTTTATTTGTAACCATTATAAGCTGCAATAAACA
AGTTAACAACAACAATTGCATTCATTTTATGTTTCAGGTTCAGGGGGAGATGTGGGAGGTTTTTTAAAGC
AAGTAAAACCTCTACAAATGTGGTAAAATCGCGATAAGGATCCGGGCTGGTCGACAGTACTAAGCTTTAC
TAGGGACAGGATTGGTGACAGAAAAGCCCCATCCTTAGGCCTCCTCCTTCCTAGTCTCCTGATATTGGGT
CTAACCCCCACCTCCTGTTAGGCAGATTCCTTATCTGGTGACACACCCCCATTTCCTGGAGCCATCTCTC
TCCTTGCCAGAACCTCTAAGGTTTGCTTACGATGGAGCCAGAGAGGATCCTGGGAGGGAGAGCTTGGCAG
GGGGTGGGAGGGAAGGGGGGGATGCGTGACCTGCCCGGTTCTCAGTGGCCACCCTGCGCTACCCTCTCCC
AGAACCTGAGCTGCTCTGACGCGGCTGTCTGGTGCGTTTCACTGATCCTGGTGCTGCAGCTTCCTTACAC
TTCCCAAGAGGAGAAGCAGTTTGGAAAAACAAAATCAGAATAAGTTGGTCCTGAGTTCTAACTTTGGCTC
TTCACCTTTCTAGTCCCCAATTTATATTGTTCCTCCGTGCGTCAGTTTTACCTGTGAGATAAGGCCAGTA
GCCAGCCCCGTCCTGGCAGGGCTGTGGTGAGGAGGGGGGTGTCCGTGTGGAAAACTCCCTTTGTGAGAAT
GGTGCGTCCTAGGTGTTCACCAGGTCGTGGCCGCCTCTACTCCCTTTCTCTTTCTCCATCCTTCTTTCCT
TAAAGAGTCCCCAGTGCTATCTGGGACATATTCCTCCGCCCAGAGCAGGGTCCCGCTTCCCTAAGGCCCT
GCTCTGGGCTTCTGGGTTTGAGTCCTTGGCAAGCCCAGGAGAGGCGCTCAGGCTTCCCTGTCCCCCTTCC
TCGTCCACCATCTCATGCCCCTGGCTCTCCTGCCCCTTCCCTACAGGGGTTCCTGGCTCTGCTCTAAGGG
CGAATTCGCGGCCGCTAAATTCAATTCGCCCTATAGTGAGTCGTATTACAATTCACTGGCCGTCGTTTTA
CAACGTCGTGACTGGGAAAACCCTGGCGTTACCCAACTTAATCGCCTTGCAGCACATCCCCCTTTCGCCA
GCTGGCGTAATAGCGAAGAGGCCCGCACCGATCGCCCTTCCCAACAGTTGCGCAGCCTATACGTACGGCA
GTTTAAGGTTTACACCTATAAAAGAGAGAGCCGTTATCGTCTGTTTGTGGATGTACAGAGTGATATTATT
GACACGCCGGGGCGACGGATGGTGATCCCCCTGGCCAGTGCACGTCTGCTGTCAGATAAAGTCTCCCGTG
AACTTTACCCGGTGGTGCATATCGGGGATGAAAGCTGGCGCATGATGACCACCGATATGGCCAGTGTGCC
GGTCTCCGTTATCGGGGAAGAAGTGGCTGATCTCAGCCACCGCGAAAATGACATCAAAAACGCCATTAAC
CTGATGTTCTGGGGAATATAAATGTCAGGCATGAGATTATCAAAAAGGATCTTCACCTAGATCCTTTTCA
CGTAGAAAGCCAGTCCGCAGAAACGGTGCTGACCCCGGATGAATGTCAGCTACTGGGCTATCTGGACAAG
GGAAAACGCAAGCGCAAAGAGAAAGCAGGTAGCTTGCAGTGGGCTTACATGGCGATAGCTAGACTGGGCG
GTTTTATGGACAGCAAGCGAACCGGAATTGCCAGCTGGGGCGCCCTCTGGTAAGGTTGGGAAGCCCTGCA
AAGTAAACTGGATGGCTTTCTTGCCGCCAAGGATCTGATGGCGCAGGGGATCAAGCTCTGATCAAGAGAC
AGGATGAGGATCGTTTCGCATGATTGAACAAGATGGATTGCACGCAGGTTCTCCGGCCGCTTGGGTGGAG
AGGCTATTCGGCTATGACTGGGCACAACAGACAATCGGCTGCTCTGATGCCGCCGTGTTCCGGCTGTCAG
CGCAGGGGCGCCCGGTTCTTTTTGTCAAGACCGACCTGTCCGGTGCCCTGAATGAACTGCAAGACGAGGC
AGCGCGGCTATCGTGGCTGGCCACGACGGGCGTTCCTTGCGCAGCTGTGCTCGACGTTGTCACTGAAGCG
GGAAGGGACTGGCTGCTATTGGGCGAAGTGCCGGGGCAGGATCTCCTGTCATCTCACCTTGCTCCTGCCG
AGAAAGTATCCATCATGGCTGATGCAATGCGGCGGCTGCATACGCTTGATCCGGCTACCTGCCCATTCGA
CCACCAAGCGAAACATCGCATCGAGCGAGCACGTACTCGGATGGAAGCCGGTCTTGTCGATCAGGATGAT
CTGGACGAAGAGCATCAGGGGCTCGCGCCAGCCGAACTGTTCGCCAGGCTCAAGGCGAGCATGCCCGACG
GCGAGGATCTCGTCGTGACCCATGGCGATGCCTGCTTGCCGAATATCATGGTGGAAAATGGCCGCTTTTC
TGGATTCATCGACTGTGGCCGGCTGGGTGTGGCGGACCGCTATCAGGACATAGCGTTGGCTACCCGTGAT
ATTGCTGAAGAGCTTGGCGGCGAATGGGCTGACCGCTTCCTCGTGCTTTACGGTATCGCCGCTCCCGATT
CGCAGCGCATCGCCTTCTATCGCCTTCTTGACGAGTTCTTCTGAATTATTAACGCTTACAATTTCCTGAT
GCGGTATTTTCTCCTTACGCATCTGTGCGGTATTTCACACCGCATCAGGTGGCACTTTTCGGGGAAATGT
GCGCGGAACCCCTATTTGTTTATTTTTCTAAATACATTCAAATATGTATCCGCTCATGAGATTATCAAAA
AGGATCTTCACCTAGATCCTTTTAAATTAAAAATGAAGTTTTAAATCAATCTAAAGTATATATGAGTAAA
CTTGGTCTGACAGTTACCAATGCTTAATCAGTGAGGCACCTATCTCAGCGATCTGTCTATTTCGTTCATC
CATAGTTGCCTGACTCCCCGTCGTGTAGATAACTACGATACGGGAGGGCTTACCATCTGGCCCCAGTGCT
GCAATGATACCGCGAGACCCACGCTCACCGGCTCCAGATTTATCAGCAATAAACCAGCCAGCCGGAAGGG
CCGAGCGCAGAAGTGGTCCTGCAACTTTATCCGCCTCCATCCAGTCTATTAATTGTTGCCGGGAAGCTAG
AGTAAGTAGTTCGCCAGTTAATAGTTTGCGCAACGTTGTTGCCATTGCTACAGGCATCGTGGTGTCACGC
TCGTCGTTTGGTATGGCTTCATTCAGCTCCGGTTCCCAACGATCAAGGCGAGTTACATGATCCCCCATGT
TGTGCAAAAAAGCGGTTAGCTCCTTCGGTCCTCCGATCGTTGTCAGAAGTAAGTTGGCCGCAGTGTTATC
ACTCATGGTTATGGCAGCACTGCATAATTCTCTTACTGTCATGCCATCCGTAAGATGCTTTTCTGTGACT
GGTGAATACTCAACCAAGTCATTCTGAGAATAGTGTATGCGGCGACCGAGTTGCTCTTGCCCGGCGTCAA
TACGGGATAATACCGCGCCACATAGCAGAACTTTAAAAGTGCTCATCATTGGAAAACGTTCTTCGGGGCG
AAAACTCTCAAGGATCTTACCGCTGTTGAGATCCAGTTCGATGTAACCCACTCGTGCACCCAACTGATCT
TCAGCATCTTTTACTTTCACCAGCGTTTCTGGGTGAGCAAAAACAGGAAGGCAAAATGCCGCAAAAAAGG
GAATAAGGGCGACACGGAAATGTTGAATACTCATACTCTTCCTTTTTCAATATTATTGAAGCATTTATCA
GGGTTATTGTCTCATGACCAAAATCCCTTAACGTGAGTTTTCGTTCCACTGAGCGTCAGACCCCGTAGAA
AAGATCAAAGGATCTTCTTGAGATCCTTTTTTTCTGCGCGTAATCTGCTGCTTGCAAACAAAAAAACCAC
CGCTACCAGCGGTGGTTTGTTTGCCGGATCAAGAGCTACCAACTCTTTTTCCGAAGGTAACTGGCTTCAG
CAGAGCGCAGATACCAAATACTGTTCTTCTAGTGTAGCCGTAGTTAGGCCACCACTTCAAGAACTCTGTA
GCACCGCCTACATACCTCGCTCTGCTAATCCTGTTACCAGTGGCTGCTGCCAGTGGCGATAAGTCGTGTC
TTACCGGGTTGGACTCAAGACGATAGTTACCGGATAAGGCGCAGCGGTCGGGCTGAACGGGGGGTTCGTG
CACACAGCCCAGCTTGGAGCGAACGACCTACACCGAACTGAGATACCTACAGCGTGAGCTATGAGAAAGC
GCCACGCTTCCCGAAGGGAGAAAGGCGGACAGGTATCCGGTAAGCGGCAGGGTCGGAACAGGAGAGCGCA
CGAGGGAGCTTCCAGGGGGAAACGCCTGGTATCTTTATAGTCCTGTCGGGTTTCGCCACCTCTGACTTGA
GCGTCGATTTTTGTGATGCTCGTCAGGGGGGCGGAGCCTATGGAAAAACGCCAGCAACGCGGCCTTTTTA
CGGTTCCTGGCCTTTTGCTGGCCTTTTGCTCACATGTTCTTTCCTGCGTTATCCCCTGATTCTGTGGATA
ACCGTATTACCGCCTTTGAGTGAGCTGATACCGCTCGCCGCAGCCGAACGACCGAGCGCAGCGAGTCAGT
GAGCGAGGAAGCGGAAG
Features (pLannotate 1.2.2; 38 found; start..end, strand, type, name):
      2..94      +  CDS            lacI (fragment): lac repressor; lacI; The lac repressor binds to the lac operator to inhibit transcription in E. coli. This inhibition can be relieved by adding lactose or isopropyl-β-D-thiogalactopyranoside (IPTG).
    107..128     +  protein_bind   CAP binding site: CAP binding activates transcription in the presence of cAMP. E. coli catabolite activator protein
    143..173     +  promoter       lac promoter: promoter for the E. coli lac operon
    177..199     +  protein_bind   lac operator (fragment): The lac repressor binds to the lac operator to inhibit transcription in E. coli. This inhibition can be relieved by adding lactose or isopropyl-β-D-thiogalactopyranoside (IPTG). lac repressor encoded by lacI
    242..260     +  promoter       T3 promoter: promoter for bacteriophage T3 RNA polymerase
    295..1098    +  misc_feature   HA-L: left homology arm from the adeno-associated virus integration site (AAVS1) within intron 1 of the human PPP1R12C gene
   1105..1130    +  misc_feature   SA: splice acceptor site
   1217..1816    +  CDS            PuroR: puromycin N-acetyltransferase; pac from Streptomyces alboniger; confers resistance to puromycin
   1854..2078    +  polyA_signal   bGH poly(A) signal: bovine growth hormone polyadenylation signal
   2115..2135    +  promoter       tight TRE promoter (fragment): Tet-responsive promoter PTight, consisting of seven tet operator sequences followed by the minimal CMV promoter
   2152..2172    +  promoter       tight TRE promoter (fragment): Tet-responsive promoter PTight, consisting of seven tet operator sequences followed by the minimal CMV promoter
   2189..2209    +  promoter       tight TRE promoter (fragment): Tet-responsive promoter PTight, consisting of seven tet operator sequences followed by the minimal CMV promoter
   2226..2246    +  promoter       tight TRE promoter (fragment): Tet-responsive promoter PTight, consisting of seven tet operator sequences followed by the minimal CMV promoter
   2263..2283    +  promoter       tight TRE promoter (fragment): Tet-responsive promoter PTight, consisting of seven tet operator sequences followed by the minimal CMV promoter
   2300..2320    +  promoter       tight TRE promoter (fragment): Tet-responsive promoter PTight, consisting of seven tet operator sequences followed by the minimal CMV promoter
   2337..2357    +  promoter       tight TRE promoter (fragment): Tet-responsive promoter PTight, consisting of seven tet operator sequences followed by the minimal CMV promoter
   2374..2394    +  promoter       tight TRE promoter (fragment): Tet-responsive promoter PTight, consisting of seven tet operator sequences followed by the minimal CMV promoter
   2402..2447    +  promoter       TRE3GV promoter (fragment): 3rd-generation Tet-responsive promoter that can be activated by binding of Tet-On® 3G, optimized for retroviral and lentiviral vectors
   2508..3920    +  CDS            U2AF2: U2AF2_HUMAN - Also known as U2AF65. Experimental evidence at protein level: Swiss-Prot protein existence level 1. Plays a role in pre-mRNA splicing and 3'-end processing (PubMed:17024186). By recruiting PRPF19 and the PRP19C/Prp19 complex/NTC/Nineteen complex to the RNA polymerase II C-terminal domain (CTD), and thereby pre-mRNA, may couple transcription to splicing (PubMed:21536736). Induces cardiac troponin-T (TNNT2) pre-mRNA exon inclusion in muscle. Regulates the TNNT2 exon 5 inclusion through competition with MBNL1. Binds preferentially to a single-stranded structure within the polypyrimi
   3927..4883    +  CDS            birA: BIRA_ECOLI - Also known as bioR, dhbB. Experimental evidence at protein level: Swiss-Prot protein existence level 1. Acts both as a biotin--[acetyl-CoA-carboxylase] ligase and a biotin-operon repressor. In the presence of ATP, BirA activates biotin to form the BirA-biotinyl-5'-adenylate (BirA-bio-5'-AMP or holoBirA) complex. HoloBirA can either transfer the biotinyl moiety to the biotin carboxyl carrier protein (BCCP) subunit of acetyl-CoA carboxylase, or bind to the biotin operator site and inhibit transcription of the operon. From Escherichia coli (strain K12).
   4943..5064    -  polyA_signal   SV40 poly(A) signal: SV40 polyadenylation signal
   5087..5155    -  CDS            large T antigen (fragment): large T antigen from SV40 (simian virus 40)
   5225..5528    +  enhancer       CMV enhancer: human cytomegalovirus immediate early enhancer
   5802..6818    +  intron         chimeric intron: chimera between introns from chicken β-actin and rabbit β-globin
   6880..7626    +  CDS            rtTA-Advanced: improved tetracycline-controlled transactivator In the Tet-On® system, rtTA-Advanced binds to the Tet-responsive element and stimulates transcription only in the presence of tetracycline or doxycycline.
   7653..7774    -  polyA_signal   SV40 poly(A) signal: SV40 polyadenylation signal
   7797..7865    -  CDS            large T antigen (fragment): large T antigen from SV40 (simian virus 40)
   7909..8745    +  misc_feature   HA-R: right homology arm from the adeno-associated virus integration site (AAVS1) within intron 1 of the human PPP1R12C gene
   8780..8798    -  promoter       T7 promoter: promoter for bacteriophage T7 RNA polymerase
   8801..8948    +  CDS            lacZα (fragment): LacZα fragment of β-galactosidase; lacZ fragment
   8958..9261    +  CDS            ccdB (fragment): CcdB, a bacterial toxin that poisons DNA gyrase; ccdB; Plasmids containing the ccdB gene cannot be propagated in standard E. coli strains.
   9309..9578    +  CDS            tnpA (fragment): TN5P_ECOLX - Also known as tnp. Experimental evidence at protein level: Swiss-Prot protein existence level 1. Mediates transposition of transposon Tn5 by a 'cut and paste' mechanism. First, the monomeric transposase binds the 19 bp inverted DNA repeats flanking the transposon. Then, dimerization of the DNA- bound transposase creates a synaptic DNA complex. After nicking of the first DNA strand, excision of the transposon proceeds through a series of intermediates. The transposase then mediates the insertion of the transposon at a new site by strand transfer. The activity of the wild- type tran
   9610..10404   +  CDS            NeoR/KanR: aminoglycoside phosphotransferase from Tn5; aph(3')-II (or nptII); confers resistance to neomycin, kanamycin, and G418 (Geneticin®)
  10425..10475   -  misc_feature   bom (fragment): basis of mobility region from pBR322
  10502..10561   +  promoter       AmpR promoter (fragment): bla
  10654..11514   -  CDS            AmpR: β-lactamase; bla; confers resistance to ampicillin, carbenicillin, and related antibiotics
  11515..11567   -  promoter       AmpR promoter (fragment): bla
  11638..12226   +  rep_origin     ori: high-copy-number ColE1/pMB1/pBR322/pUC origin of replication
