[The description below was written by a language model from this plasmid's Addgene catalogue record and pLannotate feature annotations shown in this document.]
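Description:
AAVS1-TRE-U2AF2-TurboID-HA-rtTA is a roughly 12.4 kb mammalian expression and donor plasmid designed for targeted integration into the human AAVS1 safe-harbour locus (intron 1 of PPP1R12C). It is propagated in E. coli through a high-copy ColE1/pUC-type origin with ampicillin selection. The backbone outside the homology arms also carries a Tn5-derived NeoR/KanR gene and lacZα and ccdB fragments, consistent with the recorded use of a ccdB-tolerant strain.

The payload lies between the left and right AAVS1 homology arms. Immediately after the left arm, a splice acceptor precedes a promoterless puromycin N-acetyltransferase gene with a bGH polyadenylation signal. Puromycin resistance therefore depends on capturing transcription from the endogenous locus, which enriches for correctly targeted cells. Next is a Tet-responsive promoter (an array of tet operator repeats plus a minimal promoter) driving human U2AF2 (U2AF65), a pre-mRNA splicing factor, cloned between AgeI and BstBI. U2AF2 is fused at its C terminus to TurboID, which the annotation detects as BirA, the E. coli biotin ligase from which it was engineered. An HA tag is recorded after TurboID, and an SV40 polyadenylation signal follows. A separate cassette expresses rtTA-Advanced from a CMV enhancer and chimeric chicken β-actin/rabbit β-globin intron arrangement, so the Tet-On system is contained in a single construct and the fusion is induced by doxycycline.

The depositor notes a D404V substitution in U2AF2 that is not expected to affect function. The plasmid is intended for inducible proximity biotinylation to identify U2AF2 interaction partners, and the associated work was done in human stem cells. The record does not state which nuclease is used to stimulate integration.
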