Addgene plasmid #226997: AAVS1-TRE-U2AF2-TurboID-HA-rtTA
Purpose: Integrative plasmid to express U2AF2-TurboID in mammalian cells
Depositing lab: Bruno Dallagiovanna. Depositing organization: Fundacao Oswaldo Cruz (Fiocruz). Publication: Construction of a proximity labeling vector to identify protein-protein interactions in human stem cells. Gomes-Junior R, Moreira CMDN, Dallagiovanna B. PLoS One. 2025 May 30;20(5):e0324779. doi: 10.1371/journal.pone.0324779. eCollection 2025. PubMed 40445938.
Backbone
  Vector backbone: AAVS1-TRE-TurboID-HA-rtTA
  Backbone size w/o insert (bp): 11031
  Total vector size (bp): 12440
  Vector type: Mammalian Expression
  Selectable markers: Puromycin
Growth in bacteria
  Bacterial resistance: Ampicillin, 100 μg/mL
  Growth temperature: 37°C
  Growth strain: ccdB Survival
  Copy number: High Copy
Gene/Insert
  Gene/Insert name: U2 small nuclear RNA auxiliary factor 2 (alt name: U2AF2)
  Species: H. sapiens (human)
  Insert size (bp): 1425
  Entrez Gene: U2AF2 (a.k.a. DEVDFB, U2AF65)
  Tag / fusion protein: TurboID-HA (C terminal on insert)
  Cloning method: Restriction Enzyme; 5′ cloning site AgeI (not destroyed); 3′ cloning site BstBI (not destroyed)
  Sequencing primers: 5′ CACGTCTCGAGCTCCCTATC
Terms and licenses: Academic/Nonprofit Terms; Industry Terms: Not Available to Industry
Depositor comments: Please note: This plasmid contains a D404V mutation in U2AF65. This mutation is not expected to affect plasmid function.
How to cite: AAVS1-TRE-U2AF2-TurboID-HA-rtTA was a gift from Bruno Dallagiovanna (Addgene plasmid # 226997 ; http://n2t.net/addgene:226997 ; RRID:Addgene_226997)
